>Addgene plasmid #234628 | AiP13231 - pAAV-ExE0582m-minBG-SYFP2-WPRE3-BGHpA | addgene full sequence | sequence record 469033 | Addgene NGS Result
CCTGCAGGCAGCTGCGCGCTCGCTCGCTCACTGAGGCCGCCCGGGCGTCGGGCGACCTTTGGTCGCCCGG
CCTCAGTGAGCGAGCGAGCGCGCAGAGAGGGAGTGGCCAACTCCATCACTAGGGGTTCCTGCGGCCGCAC
GCGTTTGTCACTTTGTTACTCTACAGTGTTGCCTGGAGTTCGATACTTCATTACTCTATAGTGGGGTGAA
GAAGTTCACCTTCTTATTTTCATTTCCTTCCCTCAATGATTTCTTCAGAGCTAGCTCTTACCAGCTAGAA
ATTCTTCAAACGACACTCGTGCCTTCCTTCACACAGGTTGAACTATTTGTCTCTAATGCCCTAAAGTACT
GGTGTTCAATCTTCCAGGCACTTCCAATGATCTGAAATCTGACCTGCTTAGGTCAGCTGGCTCTGAGATT
ATGGTATTCTAGTCCTCAAACCAACCTGTTGGCTCGTTGGTTTTGTACCAAACACACTGACTTACATAGC
TCAAAATACCACTGGCCTTTTAAAAATGGCATATCACATTCCAGGGGAGGATCAAAACTGCTGGCTGGTG
ATATTTGTCAAGTCTCTCAAAGTTGCACTTTCCAGGATTTTCAATTCACTGAATTCTTAGACAGACATGT
TTATGTGAAAGAATTCTTTATATATTTTTTCTCCTCTTTGAGTGGGCAAATGAAAATCTTGACCTCTGGG
TTCCTTATTTTATTTGACTCTCTGTAGTATTTAAATCTTAAAATTTTCCTGAGCTCGGGCTGGGCATAAA
AGTCAGGGCAGAGCCATCTATTGCTTACATTTGCTTCTGGGATCCAGATCTTTCGAAGCTAGCGCTACCG
GTCGCCACCATGGTGAGCAAGGGCGAGGAGCTGTTCACCGGGGTGGTGCCCATCCTGGTCGAGCTGGACG
GCGACGTAAACGGCCACAAGTTCAGCGTGTCCGGCGAGGGCGAGGGCGATGCCACCTACGGCAAGCTGAC
CCTGAAGCTGATCTGCACCACCGGCAAGCTGCCCGTGCCCTGGCCCACCCTCGTGACCACCCTGGGCTAC
GGCGTGCAGTGCTTCGCCCGCTACCCCGACCACATGAAGCAGCACGACTTCTTCAAGTCCGCCATGCCCG
AAGGCTACGTCCAGGAGCGCACCATCTTCTTCAAGGACGACGGCAACTACAAGACCCGCGCCGAGGTGAA
GTTCGAGGGCGACACCCTGGTGAACCGCATCGAGCTGAAGGGCATCGACTTCAAGGAGGACGGCAACATC
CTGGGGCACAAGCTGGAGTACAACTACAACAGCCACAACGTCTATATCACCGCCGACAAGCAGAAGAACG
GCATCAAGGCCAACTTCAAGATCCGCCACAACATCGAGGACGGCGGCGTGCAGCTCGCCGACCACTACCA
GCAGAACACCCCCATCGGCGACGGCCCCGTGCTGCTGCCCGACAACCACTACCTGAGCTACCAGTCCAAG
CTGAGCAAAGACCCCAACGAGAAGCGCGATCACATGGTCCTGCTGGAGTTCGTGACCGCCGCCGGGATCA
CTCTCGGCATGGACGAGCTGTACAAGTAAGTCGACGGCGCGCCGCGGCCGCGAATTCGATATCATAATCA
ACCTCTGGATTACAAAATTTGTGAAAGATTGACTGGTATTCTTAACTATGTTGCTCCTTTTACGCTATGT
GGATACGCTGCTTTAATGCCTTTGTATCATGCTATTGCTTCCCGTATGGCTTTCATTTTCTCCTCCTTGT
ATAAATCCTGGTTAGTTCTTGCCACGGCGGAACTCATCGCCGCCTGCCTTGCCCGCTGCTGGACAGGGGC
TCGGCTGTTGGGCACTGACAATTCCGTGGCTCGAGAGATCTTCGACTGTGCCTTCTAGTTGCCAGCCATC
TGTTGTTTGCCCCTCCCCCGTGCCTTCCTTGACCCTGGAAGGTGCCACTCCCACTGTCCTTTCCTAATAA
AATGAGGAAATTGCATCGCATTGTCTGAGTAGGTGTCATTCTATTCTGGGGGGTGGGGTGGGGCAGGACA
GCAAGGGGGAGGATTGGGAAGACAATAGCAGGCATGAGATCTCACGTGCGGACCGAGCGGCCGCAGGAAC
CCCTAGTGATGGAGTTGGCCACTCCCTCTCTGCGCGCTCGCTCGCTCACTGAGGCCGGGCGACCAAAGGT
CGCCCGACGCCCGGGCTTTGCCCGGGCGGCCTCAGTGAGCGAGCGAGCGCGCAGCTGCCTGCAGGGGCGC
CTGATGCGGTATTTTCTCCTTACGCATCTGTGCGGTATTTCACACCGCATA
[95 nt withheld, positions 2292-2386]
T
[46 nt withheld, positions 2388-2433]
C
[141 nt withheld, positions 2435-2575]
CCTTTGACGTTGGAGTCCACGTTCTTT
[37 nt withheld, positions 2603-2639]
ACTCTATCTCGGGCTATTCTTTTGATTTATAAGGGATTTTGCCGATTTCGGTCTATTGGTTAAAAAATGA
GCTGATTTAACAAAAATTTAACGCGAATTTTAACAAAATATTAACGTTTACAATTTTATGGTGCACTCTC
AGTACAATCTGCTCTGATGCCGCATAGTTAAGCCAGCCCCGACACCCGCCAACACCCGCTGACGCGCCCT
GACGGGCTTGTCTGCTCCCGGCATCCGCTTACAGACAAGCTGTGACCGTCTCCGGGAGCTGCATGTGTCA
GAGGTTTTCACCGTCATCACCGAAACGCGCGAGACGAAAGGGCCTCGTGATACGCCTATTTTTATAGGTT
AATGTCATGATAATAATGGTTTCTTAGACGTCAGGTGGCACTTTTCGGGGAAATGTGCGCGGAACCCCTA
TTTGTTTATTTTTCTAAATACATTCAAATATGTATCCGCTCATGAGACAATAACCCTGATAAATGCTTCA
ATAATATTGAAAAAGGAAGAGTATGAGTATTCAACATTTCCGTGTCGCCCTTATTCCCTTTTTTGCGGCA
TTTTGCCTTCCTGTTTTTGCTCACCCAGAAACGCTGGTGAAAGTAAAAGATGCTGAAGATCAGTTGGGTG
CACGAGTGGGTTACATCGAACTGGATCTCAACAGCGGTAAGATCCTTGAGAGTTTTCGCCCCGAAGAACG
TTTTCCAATGATGAGCACTTTTAAAGTTCTGCTATGTGGCGCGGTATTATCCCGTATTGACGCCGGGCAA
GAGCAACTCGGTCGCCGCATACACTATTCTCAGAATGACTTGGTTGAGTACTCACCAGTCACAGAAAAGC
ATCTTACGGATGGCATGACAGTAAGAGAATTATGCAGTGCTGCCATAACCATGAGTGATAACACTGCGGC
CAACTTACTTCTGACAACGATCGGAGGACCGAAGGAGCTAACCGCTTTTTTGCACAACATGGGGGATCAT
GTAACTCGCCTTGATCGTTGGGAACCGGAGCTGAATGAAGCCATACCAAACGACGAGCGTGACACCACGA
TGCCTGTAGCAATGGCAACAACGTTGCGCAAACTATTAACTGGCGAACTACTTACTCTAGCTTCCCGGCA
ACAATTAATAGACTGGATGGAGGCGGATAAAGTTGCAGGACCACTTCTGCGCTCGGCCCTTCCGGCTGGC
TGGTTTATTGCTGATAAATCTGGAGCCGGTGAGCGTGGGTCTCGCGGTATCATTGCAGCACTGGGGCCAG
ATGGTAAGCCCTCCCGTATCGTAGTTATCTACACGACGGGGAGTCAGGCAACTATGGATGAACGAAATAG
ACAGATCGCTGAGATAGGTGCCTCACTGATTAAGCATTGGTAACTGTCAGACCAAGTTTACTCATATATA
CTTTAGATTGATTTAAAACTTCATTTTTAATTTAAAAGGATCTAGGTGAAGATCCTTTTTGATAATCTCA
TGACCAAAATCCCTTAACGTGAGTTTTCGTTCCACTGAGCGTCAGACCCCGTAGAAAAGATCAAAGGATC
TTCTTGAGATCCTTTTTTTCTGCGCGTAATCTGCTGCTTGCAAACAAAAAAACCACCGCTACCAGCGGTG
GTTTGTTTGCCGGATCAAGAGCTACCAACTCTTTTTCCGAAGGTAACTGGCTTCAGCAGAGCGCAGATAC
CAAATACTGTTCTTCTAGTGTAGCCGTAGTTAGGCCACCACTTCAAGAACTCTGTAGCACCGCCTACATA
CCTCGCTCTGCTAATCCTGTTACCAGTGGCTGCTGCCAGTGGCGATAAGTCGTGTCTTACCGGGTTGGAC
TCAAGACGATAGTTACCGGATAAGGCGCAGCGGTCGGGCTGAACGGGGGGTTCGTGCACACAGCCCAGCT
TGGAGCGAACGACCTACACCGAACTGAGATACCTACAGCGTGAGCTATGAGAAAGCGCCACGCTTCCCGA
AGGGAGAAAGGCGGACAGGTATCCGGTAAGCGGCAGGGTCGGAACAGGAGAGCGCACGAGGGAGCTTCCA
GGGGGAAACGCCTGGTATCTTTATAGTCCTGTCGGGTTTCGCCACCTCTGACTTGAGCGTCGATTTTTGT
GATGCTCGTCAGGGGGGCGGAGCCTATGGAAAAACGCCAGCAACGCGGCCTTTTTACGGTTCCTGGCCTT
TTGCTGGCCTTTTGCTCACATGT
Features (pLannotate 1.2.2; 14 found; start..end, strand, type, name):
     12..39      +  repeat_region  AAV2 ITR (fragment): inverted terminal repeat of adeno-associated virus serotype 2 inverted
     68..95      +  repeat_region  AAV2 ITR (fragment): inverted terminal repeat of adeno-associated virus serotype 2 inverted
    850..1566    +  CDS            SYFP2: SYFP2 is a basic (constitutively fluorescent) yellow fluorescent protein published in 2006, derived from Aequorea victoria. It is reported to be a very rapidly-maturing monomer with moderate acid sensitivity.
   1606..1763    +  misc_feature   WPRE (fragment): woodchuck hepatitis virus posttranscriptional regulatory element
   1769..1849    +  misc_feature   WPRE (fragment): woodchuck hepatitis virus posttranscriptional regulatory element
   1866..1977    +  polyA_signal   bGH poly(A) signal: bovine growth hormone polyadenylation signal
   2095..2235    +  repeat_region  AAV2 ITR: inverted terminal repeat of adeno-associated virus serotype 2 inverted
   2240..2291    -  misc_feature   bom (fragment): basis of mobility region from pBR322
   2310..2765    +  rep_origin     f1 ori (sequence partly withheld): f1 bacteriophage origin of replication; arrow indicates direction of (+) strand synthesis
   2766..2815    -  misc_feature   bom (fragment): basis of mobility region from pBR322
   2917..2952    -  CDS            rop (fragment): Rop protein, which maintains plasmids at low copy number; rop
   3047..3151    +  promoter       AmpR promoter: bla
   3152..4012    +  CDS            AmpR: β-lactamase; bla; confers resistance to ampicillin, carbenicillin, and related antibiotics
   4183..4771    +  rep_origin     ori: high-copy-number ColE1/pMB1/pBR322/pUC origin of replication
