[The description below was written by a language model from this plasmid's Addgene catalogue record and pLannotate feature annotations shown in this document.]
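Description:
AiP13231 - pAAV-ExE0582m-minBG-SYFP2-WPRE3-BGHpA is a recombinant AAV transfer plasmid of about 4.8 kb that serves as an enhancer-driven fluorescent reporter vector for the brain. It is maintained in bacteria through a ColE1/pUC-type origin and selected with ampicillin via the β-lactamase gene and its own promoter. The backbone also carries an f1 phage origin and short remnants of pBR322 bom and rop sequences. The record lists a recombination-deficient host strain, which is consistent with the usual need to protect the repeat-rich ITRs from rearrangement.

The payload lies between AAV2 inverted terminal repeats, the cis elements needed for replication and packaging of the genome into AAV capsids. The downstream ITR is annotated in full, while the upstream one is detected only as two short fragments. According to the construct name, the ExE0582m enhancer sits upstream of a minimal beta-globin promoter (minBG). Neither element is annotated in the feature table, though an unannotated stretch between the left ITR and the reporter would accommodate them. A minimal promoter has little activity on its own, so expression depends largely on the enhancer, which is described as designed to drive transgene expression in specific populations of brain cells. The record does not state which populations. The reporter is SYFP2, a rapidly maturing monomeric yellow fluorescent protein derived from Aequorea victoria. It is followed by WPRE3, a shortened woodchuck hepatitis virus posttranscriptional element that appears as two WPRE fragments and boosts transcript expression. A bovine growth hormone polyadenylation signal completes the cassette. The plasmid belongs to a collection of enhancer AAVs for genetic access to cortical cell types, where SYFP2 fluorescence labels the cells in which the enhancer is active.
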