Addgene plasmid #234628: AiP13231 - pAAV-ExE0582m-minBG-SYFP2-WPRE3-BGHpA
Purpose: ExE0582m is an enhancer sequence, designed to drive AAV-mediated transgene expression in specific populations of brain cells
Depositing lab: Jonathan Ting. Depositing organization: Allen Institute. Publication: A suite of enhancer AAVs and transgenic mouse lines for genetic access to cortical cell types. Ben-Simon Y, Hooper M, Narayan S, Daigle TL, Dwivedi D, Way SW, Oster A, Stafford DA, Mich JK, Taormina MJ, Martinez RA, Opitz-Araya X, Roth JR, Alexander JR, Allen S, Amster A, Arbuckle J, Ayala A, Baker PM, Bakken TE, Barcelli T, Barta S, Bendrick J, Bertagnolli D, Bielstein C, Bishwakarma P, Bowlus J, Boyer G, Brouner K, Casian B, Casper T, Chakka AB, Chakrabarty R, Chance RK, Chavan S, Clark M, Colbert K, Collman F, Daniel S, Departee M, DiValentin P, Donadio N, Dotson N, Egdorf T, Fliss T, Gabitto M, Garcia J, Gary A, Gasperini M, Gloe J, Goldy J, Gore BB, Graybuck L, Greisman N, Haeseleer F, Halterman C, Haradon Z, Hastings SD, Helback O, Ho W, Hockemeyer D, Huang C, Huff S, Hunker A, Johansen N, Jones D, Juneau Z, Kalmbach B, Kannan M, Khem S, Kussick E, Kutsal R, Larsen R, Lee C, Lee AY, Leibly M, Lenz GH, Li S, Liang E, Lusk N, Madigan Z, Malloy J, Malone J, McCue R, Melchor J, Mollenkopf T, Moosman S, Morin E, Newman D, Ng L, Ngo K, Omstead V, Otto S, Oyama A, Pena N, Pham T, Phillips E, Pom CA, Potekhina L, Ransford S, Ray PL, Rette D, Reynoldson C, Rimorin C, Rocha D, Ruiz A, Sanchez REA, Sawyer L, Sedeno-Cortes A, Sevigny JP, Shapovalova N, Shepard N, Shulga L, Sigler AR, Siverts L, Soliman S, Somasundaram S, Staats B, Stewart K, Szelenyi E, Tieu M, Trader C, Tran A, van Velthoven CTJ, Walker M, Wang Y, Weed N, Wirthlin M, Wood T, Wynalda B, Yao Z, Zhou T, Ariza J, Dee N, Reding M, Ronellenfitch K, Mufti S, Sunkin SM, Smith KA, Esposito L, Waters J, Thyagarajan B, Yao S, Lein ES, Zeng H, Levi BP, Ngai J, Ting JT, Tasic B. Cell. 2025 May 16:S0092-8674(25)00513-6. doi: 10.1016/j.cell.2025.05.002. PubMed 40403729.
Backbone
  Vector backbone: rAAV
  Vector type: AAV
Growth in bacteria
  Bacterial resistance: Ampicillin, 100 μg/mL
  Growth temperature: 30°C
  Growth strain: NEB Stable
  Copy number: Unknown
Gene/Insert
  Gene/Insert name: SYFP2
Terms and licenses: Academic/Nonprofit Terms; Industry Terms: Not Available to Industry
How to cite: AiP13231 - pAAV-ExE0582m-minBG-SYFP2-WPRE3-BGHpA was a gift from Jonathan Ting (Addgene plasmid # 234628 ; http://n2t.net/addgene:234628 ; RRID:Addgene_234628)
